Addgene plasmid #222938: AiP14533-pAAV-DLX2.0-minBG-DIO-SYFP2-WPRE-HGHpA (Alias: CN4533)
Purpose: Cre-dependent expression of SYFP2 under the DLX2.0 enhancer
Depositing lab: Jonathan Ting. Depositing organization: Allen Institute.
Backbone
  Vector backbone: pAAV
  Vector type: AAV
Growth in bacteria
  Bacterial resistance: Ampicillin, 100 μg/mL
  Growth temperature: 30°C
  Growth strain: NEB Stable
  Copy number: High Copy
Gene/Insert
  Gene/Insert name: SYFP2
  Species: Synthetic
  Insert size (bp): 720
Terms and licenses: Academic/Nonprofit Terms; Industry Terms: Not Available to Industry
How to cite: AiP14533-pAAV-DLX2.0-minBG-DIO-SYFP2-WPRE-HGHpA (Alias: CN4533) was a gift from Jonathan Ting (Addgene plasmid # 222938 ; http://n2t.net/addgene:222938 ; RRID:Addgene_222938)
