[The description below was written by a language model from this plasmid's Addgene catalogue record and pLannotate feature annotations shown in this document.]
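Description:
AiP14533-pAAV-DLX2.0-minBG-DIO-SYFP2-WPRE-HGHpA (alias CN4533) is a 5.5 kb AAV transfer plasmid built on a pAAV backbone for packaging a Cre-dependent fluorescent reporter into recombinant adeno-associated virus. It is maintained in bacteria through a high-copy ColE1/pUC-type origin and selected with ampicillin via the β-lactamase gene. An f1 phage origin is also present. The expression cassette is flanked by AAV2 inverted terminal repeats, which direct replication and encapsidation of the intervening DNA. The automated annotation finds a full-length ITR on the 3′ side but only short fragments on the 5′ side, which may simply reflect how difficult it is to sequence and annotate these structured repeats.

The payload is SYFP2, a fast-maturing monomeric yellow fluorescent protein derived from Aequorea victoria. It is placed in the antisense orientation between paired lox2272 and loxP sites that face each other in a DIO (double-floxed inverted open reading frame) arrangement. Cre recombinase inverts the coding sequence and then excises one site of each pair, locking SYFP2 in the sense orientation so that only Cre-expressing cells become fluorescent. By name and stated purpose, transcription is driven by the DLX2.0 enhancer coupled to a minimal β-globin promoter (minBG). These elements are not called in the feature table and presumably occupy the unannotated region between the 5′ ITR and the first lox site. Downstream, a WPRE enhances transcript stability and expression, and the human growth hormone polyadenylation signal terminates the message. The construct provides intersectional labelling, in which SYFP2 expression requires both DLX2.0 enhancer activity and the presence of Cre.
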