Features (pLannotate 1.2.2; 21 found; start..end, strand, type, name):
     12..39      +  repeat_region  AAV2 ITR (fragment): inverted terminal repeat of adeno-associated virus serotype 2 inverted
     68..95      +  repeat_region  AAV2 ITR (fragment): inverted terminal repeat of adeno-associated virus serotype 2 inverted
    601..619     +  misc_feature   MCS (fragment): pUC18/19 multiple cloning site
    626..659     +  protein_bind   lox2272: Cre-mediated recombination occurs in the 8-bp core sequence (GGATACTT). lox2272 sites are compatible with each other, but incompatible with loxP or loxN sites (Lee and Saito, 1988). Cre recombinase
    660..709     -  intron         β-globin intron (fragment): internally truncated intron from human β-globin
    710..743     +  protein_bind   loxP: Cre-mediated recombination occurs in the 8-bp core sequence (GCATACAT). Cre recombinase
    761..1477    -  CDS            SYFP2: SYFP2 is a basic (constitutively fluorescent) yellow fluorescent protein published in 2006, derived from Aequorea victoria. It is reported to be a very rapidly-maturing monomer with moderate acid sensitivity.
   1500..1533    -  protein_bind   lox2272: Cre-mediated recombination occurs in the 8-bp core sequence (GGATACTT). lox2272 sites are compatible with each other, but incompatible with loxP or loxN sites (Lee and Saito, 1988). Cre recombinase
   1534..1583    -  intron         β-globin intron (fragment): internally truncated intron from human β-globin
   1584..1617    -  protein_bind   loxP: Cre-mediated recombination occurs in the 8-bp core sequence (GCATACAT). Cre recombinase
   1618..1642    +  misc_feature   MCS (fragment): pBluescript multiple cloning site
   1642..2230    +  misc_feature   WPRE: woodchuck hepatitis virus posttranscriptional regulatory element
   2262..2738    +  polyA_signal   hGH poly(A) signal: human growth hormone polyadenylation signal
   2778..2918    +  repeat_region  AAV2 ITR: inverted terminal repeat of adeno-associated virus serotype 2 inverted
   2923..2974    -  misc_feature   bom (fragment): basis of mobility region from pBR322
   2993..3448    +  rep_origin     f1 ori (sequence partly withheld): f1 bacteriophage origin of replication; arrow indicates direction of (+) strand synthesis
   3449..3498    -  misc_feature   bom (fragment): basis of mobility region from pBR322
   3600..3635    -  CDS            rop (fragment): Rop protein, which maintains plasmids at low copy number; rop
   3730..3834    +  promoter       AmpR promoter: bla
   3835..4695    +  CDS            AmpR: β-lactamase; bla; confers resistance to ampicillin, carbenicillin, and related antibiotics
   4866..5454    +  rep_origin     ori: high-copy-number ColE1/pMB1/pBR322/pUC origin of replication
>Addgene plasmid #222938 | AiP14533-pAAV-DLX2.0-minBG-DIO-SYFP2-WPRE-HGHpA (Alias: CN4533) | addgene full sequence | sequence record 443644 | Addgene NGS Result
CCTGCAGGCAGCTGCGCGCTCGCTCGCTCACTGAGGCCGCCCGGGCGTCGGGCGACCTTTGGTCGCCCGG
CCTCAGTGAGCGAGCGAGCGCGCAGAGAGGGAGTGGCCAACTCCATCACTAGGGGTTCCTGCGGCCGCAC
GCGTGGTACCCTAAATAAAGATGGCTTTTTAGTATTAAAAGTGGAAGAAAATTACAGGTAATTATCTTTG
ACGGTAAAAACGCTGTAATCAGCGGGCTACATGAAAAATTACTCTAATTATGGCTGCATTTAAGAGAATG
GCTAAATAAAGATGGCTTTTTAGTATTAAAAGTGGAAGAAAATTACAGGTAATTATCTTTGACGGTAAAA
ACGCTGTAATCAGCGGGCTACATGAAAAATTACTCTAATTATGGCTGCATTTAAGAGAATGGCTAAATAA
AGATGGCTTTTTAGTATTAAAAGTGGAAGAAAATTACAGGTAATTATCTTTGACGGTAAAAACGCTGTAA
TCAGCGGGCTACATGAAAAATTACTCTAATTATGGCTGCATTTAAGAGAATGGAGCTCGGGCTGGGCATA
AAAGTCAGGGCAGAGCCATCTATTGCTTACATTTGCTTCTGGGATCCTCTAGAGTCGACTCCGGAATAAC
TTCGTATAGGATACTTTATACGAAGTTATGCAGAATGGTAGCTGGATTGTAGCTGCTATTAGCAATATGA
AACCTCTTAATAACTTCGTATAGCATACATTATACGAAGTTATGGCGCGCCGTCGACTTACTTGTACAGC
TCGTCCATGCCGAGAGTGATCCCGGCGGCGGTCACGAACTCCAGCAGGACCATGTGATCGCGCTTCTCGT
TGGGGTCTTTGCTCAGCTTGGACTGGTAGCTCAGGTAGTGGTTGTCGGGCAGCAGCACGGGGCCGTCGCC
GATGGGGGTGTTCTGCTGGTAGTGGTCGGCGAGCTGCACGCCGCCGTCCTCGATGTTGTGGCGGATCTTG
AAGTTGGCCTTGATGCCGTTCTTCTGCTTGTCGGCGGTGATATAGACGTTGTGGCTGTTGTAGTTGTACT
CCAGCTTGTGCCCCAGGATGTTGCCGTCCTCCTTGAAGTCGATGCCCTTCAGCTCGATGCGGTTCACCAG
GGTGTCGCCCTCGAACTTCACCTCGGCGCGGGTCTTGTAGTTGCCGTCGTCCTTGAAGAAGATGGTGCGC
TCCTGGACGTAGCCTTCGGGCATGGCGGACTTGAAGAAGTCGTGCTGCTTCATGTGGTCGGGGTAGCGGG
CGAAGCACTGCACGCCGTAGCCCAGGGTGGTCACGAGGGTGGGCCAGGGCACGGGCAGCTTGCCGGTGGT
GCAGATCAGCTTCAGGGTCAGCTTGCCGTAGGTGGCATCGCCCTCGCCCTCGCCGGACACGCTGAACTTG
TGGCCGTTTACGTCGCCGTCCAGCTCGACCAGGATGGGCACCACCCCGGTGAACAGCTCCTCGCCCTTGC
TCACCATGGTGGCGACCGGTAGCGCTAGCATAACTTCGTATAAAGTATCCTATACGAAGTTATTTGCCTT
AACCCAGAAATTATCACTGTTATTCTTTAGAATGGTGCAAAGAATAACTTCGTATAATGTATGCTATACG
AAGTTATGAATTCGATATCAAGCTTATCGATAATCAACCTCTGGATTACAAAATTTGTGAAAGATTGACT
GGTATTCTTAACTATGTTGCTCCTTTTACGCTATGTGGATACGCTGCTTTAATGCCTTTGTATCATGCTA
TTGCTTCCCGTATGGCTTTCATTTTCTCCTCCTTGTATAAATCCTGGTTGCTGTCTCTTTATGAGGAGTT
GTGGCCCGTTGTCAGGCAACGTGGCGTGGTGTGCACTGTGTTTGCTGACGCAACCCCCACTGGTTGGGGC
ATTGCCACCACCTGTCAGCTCCTTTCCGGGACTTTCGCTTTCCCCCTCCCTATTGCCACGGCGGAACTCA
TCGCCGCCTGCCTTGCCCGCTGCTGGACAGGGGCTCGGCTGTTGGGCACTGACAATTCCGTGGTGTTGTC
GGGGAAATCATCGTCCTTTCCTTGGCTGCTCGCCTATGTTGCCACCTGGATTCTGCGCGGGACGTCCTTC
TGCTACGTCCCTTCGGCCCTCAATCCAGCGGACCTTCCTTCCCGCGGCCTGCTGCCGGCTCTGCGGCCTC
TTCCGCGTCTTCGCCTTCGCCCTCAGACGAGTCGGATCTCCCTTTGGGCCGCCTCCCCGCATCGATACCG
AGCGCTGCTCGAGAGATCTACGGGTGGCATCCCTGTGACCCCTCCCCAGTGCCTCTCCTGGCCCTGGAAG
TTGCCACTCCAGTGCCCACCAGCCTTGTCCTAATAAAATTAAGTTGCATCATTTTGTCTGACTAGGTGTC
CTTCTATAATATTATGGGGTGGAGGGGGGTGGTATGGAGCAAGGGGCAAGTTGGGAAGACAACCTGTAGG
GCCTGCGGGGTCTATTGGGAACCAAGCTGGAGTGCAGTGGCACAATCTTGGCTCACTGCAATCTCCGCCT
CCTGGGTTCAAGCGATTCTCCTGCCTCAGCCTCCCGAGTTGTTGGGATTCCAGGCATGCATGACCAGGCT
CAGCTAATTTTTGTTTTTTTGGTAGAGACGGGGTTTCACCATATTGGCCAGGCTGGTCTCCAACTCCTAA
TCTCAGGTGATCTACCCACCTTGGCCTCCCAAATTGCTGGGATTACAGGCGTGAACCACTGCTCCCTTCC
CTGTCCTTCTGATTTTGTAGGTAACCACGTGCGGACCGAGCGGCCGCAGGAACCCCTAGTGATGGAGTTG
GCCACTCCCTCTCTGCGCGCTCGCTCGCTCACTGAGGCCGGGCGACCAAAGGTCGCCCGACGCCCGGGCT
TTGCCCGGGCGGCCTCAGTGAGCGAGCGAGCGCGCAGCTGCCTGCAGGGGCGCCTGATGCGGTATTTTCT
CCTTACGCATCTGTGCGGTATTTCACACCGCATA
[95 nt withheld, positions 2975-3069]
T
[46 nt withheld, positions 3071-3116]
C
[141 nt withheld, positions 3118-3258]
CCTTTGACGTTGGAGTCCACGTTCTTT
[37 nt withheld, positions 3286-3322]
ACTCTATCTCGGGCTATTCTTTTGATTTATAAGGGATTTTGCCGATTTCGGTCTATTGGTTAAAAAATGA
GCTGATTTAACAAAAATTTAACGCGAATTTTAACAAAATATTAACGTTTACAATTTTATGGTGCACTCTC
AGTACAATCTGCTCTGATGCCGCATAGTTAAGCCAGCCCCGACACCCGCCAACACCCGCTGACGCGCCCT
GACGGGCTTGTCTGCTCCCGGCATCCGCTTACAGACAAGCTGTGACCGTCTCCGGGAGCTGCATGTGTCA
GAGGTTTTCACCGTCATCACCGAAACGCGCGAGACGAAAGGGCCTCGTGATACGCCTATTTTTATAGGTT
AATGTCATGATAATAATGGTTTCTTAGACGTCAGGTGGCACTTTTCGGGGAAATGTGCGCGGAACCCCTA
TTTGTTTATTTTTCTAAATACATTCAAATATGTATCCGCTCATGAGACAATAACCCTGATAAATGCTTCA
ATAATATTGAAAAAGGAAGAGTATGAGTATTCAACATTTCCGTGTCGCCCTTATTCCCTTTTTTGCGGCA
TTTTGCCTTCCTGTTTTTGCTCACCCAGAAACGCTGGTGAAAGTAAAAGATGCTGAAGATCAGTTGGGTG
CACGAGTGGGTTACATCGAACTGGATCTCAACAGCGGTAAGATCCTTGAGAGTTTTCGCCCCGAAGAACG
TTTTCCAATGATGAGCACTTTTAAAGTTCTGCTATGTGGCGCGGTATTATCCCGTATTGACGCCGGGCAA
GAGCAACTCGGTCGCCGCATACACTATTCTCAGAATGACTTGGTTGAGTACTCACCAGTCACAGAAAAGC
ATCTTACGGATGGCATGACAGTAAGAGAATTATGCAGTGCTGCCATAACCATGAGTGATAACACTGCGGC
CAACTTACTTCTGACAACGATCGGAGGACCGAAGGAGCTAACCGCTTTTTTGCACAACATGGGGGATCAT
GTAACTCGCCTTGATCGTTGGGAACCGGAGCTGAATGAAGCCATACCAAACGACGAGCGTGACACCACGA
TGCCTGTAGCAATGGCAACAACGTTGCGCAAACTATTAACTGGCGAACTACTTACTCTAGCTTCCCGGCA
ACAATTAATAGACTGGATGGAGGCGGATAAAGTTGCAGGACCACTTCTGCGCTCGGCCCTTCCGGCTGGC
TGGTTTATTGCTGATAAATCTGGAGCCGGTGAGCGTGGGTCTCGCGGTATCATTGCAGCACTGGGGCCAG
ATGGTAAGCCCTCCCGTATCGTAGTTATCTACACGACGGGGAGTCAGGCAACTATGGATGAACGAAATAG
ACAGATCGCTGAGATAGGTGCCTCACTGATTAAGCATTGGTAACTGTCAGACCAAGTTTACTCATATATA
CTTTAGATTGATTTAAAACTTCATTTTTAATTTAAAAGGATCTAGGTGAAGATCCTTTTTGATAATCTCA
TGACCAAAATCCCTTAACGTGAGTTTTCGTTCCACTGAGCGTCAGACCCCGTAGAAAAGATCAAAGGATC
TTCTTGAGATCCTTTTTTTCTGCGCGTAATCTGCTGCTTGCAAACAAAAAAACCACCGCTACCAGCGGTG
GTTTGTTTGCCGGATCAAGAGCTACCAACTCTTTTTCCGAAGGTAACTGGCTTCAGCAGAGCGCAGATAC
CAAATACTGTTCTTCTAGTGTAGCCGTAGTTAGGCCACCACTTCAAGAACTCTGTAGCACCGCCTACATA
CCTCGCTCTGCTAATCCTGTTACCAGTGGCTGCTGCCAGTGGCGATAAGTCGTGTCTTACCGGGTTGGAC
TCAAGACGATAGTTACCGGATAAGGCGCAGCGGTCGGGCTGAACGGGGGGTTCGTGCACACAGCCCAGCT
TGGAGCGAACGACCTACACCGAACTGAGATACCTACAGCGTGAGCTATGAGAAAGCGCCACGCTTCCCGA
AGGGAGAAAGGCGGACAGGTATCCGGTAAGCGGCAGGGTCGGAACAGGAGAGCGCACGAGGGAGCTTCCA
GGGGGAAACGCCTGGTATCTTTATAGTCCTGTCGGGTTTCGCCACCTCTGACTTGAGCGTCGATTTTTGT
GATGCTCGTCAGGGGGGCGGAGCCTATGGAAAAACGCCAGCAACGCGGCCTTTTTACGGTTCCTGGCCTT
TTGCTGGCCTTTTGCTCACATGT
